Addgene plasmid #42772: TAL3309
Depositing lab: Keith Joung. Depositing organization: Massachusetts General Hospital. Publication: Targeted gene disruption in somatic zebrafish cells using engineered TALENs. Sander JD, Cade L, Khayter C, Reyon D, Peterson RT, Joung JK, Yeh JR. Nat Biotechnol. 2011 Aug 5;29(8):697-8. doi: 10.1038/nbt.1934. PubMed 21822241.
Backbone
  Vector backbone: JDS71
  Backbone manufacturer: Addgene plasmid #32287
  Backbone size w/o insert (bp): 6447
  Vector type: Mammalian Expression ; T7
Growth in bacteria
  Bacterial resistance: Ampicillin, 100 μg/mL
  Growth temperature: 37°C
  Growth strain: XL1 Blue
  Copy number: High Copy
Gene/Insert
  Gene/Insert name: ZebrafishCommunity-max-right (alt name: max)
  Species: D. rerio (zebrafish)
  Insert size (bp): 1640
  Entrez Gene: max (a.k.a. DKEY-11E23.8, fa92b04, fb52a04, fb95h11, wu:fa92b04, wu:fb52a04, wu:fb95h11, zmax)
  Promoter: CMV
  Tag / fusion protein: 3X Flag (N terminal on backbone); WT FOKI (C terminal on backbone)
  Cloning method: Restriction Enzyme; 5′ cloning site N/A (destroyed during cloning); 3′ cloning site N/A (destroyed during cloning)
  Sequencing primers: 5′ CMV-F; 3′ BGH-rev
Terms and licenses: Academic/Nonprofit Terms; Industry Terms: Not Available to Industry
Depositor comments: Target binding site: TAACTATACTCACATC It is strongly recommended that users perform a diagnostic digest to verify this plasmid prior to use. For example, a double digest of the plasmid with BamHI and KpnI should result in two bands at 2.3kb and 5.8kb.
How to cite: TAL3309 was a gift from Keith Joung (Addgene plasmid # 42772 ; http://n2t.net/addgene:42772 ; RRID:Addgene_42772)
