[The description below was written by a language model from this plasmid's Addgene catalogue record.]
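Description:
TAL3309 is a TALEN expression plasmid built on the JDS71 backbone (about 6.4 kb without insert), a vector catalogued as both a mammalian expression and a T7 vector. It is maintained in E. coli as a high-copy plasmid under ampicillin selection. The record gives no feature table, so the origin of replication and the polyadenylation signal are not explicitly listed, although the use of a BGH reverse sequencing primer suggests a BGH terminator region downstream of the coding sequence.

The insert, roughly 1.6 kb and named ZebrafishCommunity-max-right, is an engineered TAL effector repeat array designed to recognise a specific site in the zebrafish (Danio rerio) max gene. It is not the max coding sequence itself. The array was cloned by restriction enzyme methods, with both cloning sites destroyed, into the backbone's TALEN framework. There it is read in frame with an N-terminal 3X FLAG tag and a C-terminal wild-type FokI nuclease domain, both supplied by the backbone. A CMV promoter drives expression in cells, and the T7 designation indicates that the same cassette can be transcribed in vitro to make mRNA, the usual route for delivery into zebrafish embryos.

Because FokI cleaves only as a dimer, this "right" monomer is meant to be used with a matching "left" TALEN that binds the opposite half-site. The two nuclease domains then meet over the spacer and make a double-strand break. Error-prone repair of that break yields insertions and deletions, which allows targeted disruption of max in zebrafish. The FLAG tag allows detection of the expressed protein.
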