>Addgene plasmid #42772 | TAL3309 | depositor partial sequence | sequence record 57892 | TAL3309 sequence 2226 bps
TCTAGAGCTAGCACCATGGACTACAAAGACCATGACGGTGATTATAAAGATCATGACATCGATTACAAGG
ATGACGATGACAAGATGGCCCCCAAGAAGAAGAGGAAGGTGGGCATTCACCGCGGGGTACCTATGGTGGA
CTTGAGGACACTCGGTTATTCGCAACAGCAACAGGAGAAAATCAAGCCTAAGGTCAGGAGCACCGTCGCG
CAACACCACGAGGCGCTTGTGGGGCATGGCTTCACTCATGCGCATATTGTCGCGCTTTCACAGCACCCTG
CGGCGCTTGGGACGGTGGCTGTCAAATACCAAGATATGATTGCGGCCCTGCCCGAAGCCACGCACGAGGC
AATTGTAGGGGTCGGTAAACAGTGGTCGGGAGCGCGAGCACTTGAGGCGCTGCTGACTGTGGCGGGTGAG
CTTAGGGGGCCTCCGCTCCAGCTCGACACCGGGCAGCTGCTGAAGATCGCGAAGAGAGGGGGAGTAACAG
CGGTAGAGGCAGTGCACGCCTGGCGCAATGCGCTCACCGGGGCCCCCTTGAACCTGACCCCAGACCAGGT
AGTCGCAATCGCGTCGAACATTGGGGGAAAGCAAGCCCTGGAAACCGTGCAAAGGTTGTTGCCGGTCCTT
TGTCAAGACCACGGCCTTACACCGGAGCAAGTCGTGGCCATTGCAAGCAACATCGGTGGCAAACAGGCTC
TTGAGACGGTTCAGAGACTTCTCCCAGTTCTCTGTCAAGCCCACGGGCTGACTCCCGATCAAGTTGTAGC
GATTGCGTCGCATGACGGAGGGAAACAAGCATTGGAGACTGTCCAACGGCTCCTTCCCGTGTTGTGTCAA
GCCCACGGTTTGACGCCTGCACAAGTGGTCGCCATCGCCTCGAATGGCGGCGGTAAGCAGGCGCTGGAAA
CAGTACAGCGCCTGCTGCCTGTACTGTGCCAGGATCATGGACTGACCCCAGACCAGGTAGTCGCAATCGC
GTCGAACATTGGGGGAAAGCAAGCCCTGGAAACCGTGCAAAGGTTGTTGCCGGTCCTTTGTCAAGACCAC
GGCCTTACACCGGAGCAAGTCGTGGCCATTGCAAGCAATGGGGGTGGCAAACAGGCTCTTGAGACGGTTC
AGAGACTTCTCCCAGTTCTCTGTCAAGCCCACGGGCTGACTCCCGATCAAGTTGTAGCGATTGCGTCGAA
CATTGGAGGGAAACAAGCATTGGAGACTGTCCAACGGCTCCTTCCCGTGTTGTGTCAAGCCCACGGTTTG
ACGCCTGCACAAGTGGTCGCCATCGCCAGCCATGATGGCGGTAAGCAGGCGCTGGAAACAGTACAGCGCC
TGCTGCCTGTACTGTGCCAGGATCATGGACTGACCCCAGACCAGGTAGTCGCAATCGCGTCAAACGGAGG
GGGAAAGCAAGCCCTGGAAACCGTGCAAAGGTTGTTGCCGGTCCTTTGTCAAGACCACGGCCTTACACCG
GAGCAAGTCGTGGCCATTGCATCCCACGACGGTGGCAAACAGGCTCTTGAGACGGTTCAGAGACTTCTCC
CAGTTCTCTGTCAAGCCCACGGGCTGACTCCCGATCAAGTTGTAGCGATTGCGTCGAACATTGGAGGGAA
ACAAGCATTGGAGACTGTCCAACGGCTCCTTCCCGTGTTGTGTCAAGCCCACGGTTTGACGCCTGCACAA
GTGGTCGCCATCGCCAGCCATGATGGCGGTAAGCAGGCGCTGGAAACAGTACAGCGCCTGCTGCCTGTAC
TGTGCCAGGATCATGGACTGACCCCAGACCAGGTAGTCGCAATCGCGTCGAACATTGGGGGAAAGCAAGC
CCTGGAAACCGTGCAAAGGTTGTTGCCGGTCCTTTGTCAAGACCACGGCCTTACACCGGAGCAAGTCGTG
GCCATTGCAAGCAATGGGGGTGGCAAACAGGCTCTTGAGACGGTTCAGAGACTTCTCCCAGTTCTCTGTC
AAGCCCACGGGCTGACACCCGAACAGGTGGTCGCCATTGCTTCCCACGACGGAGGACGGCCAGCCTTGGA
GTCCATCGTAGCCCAATTGTCCAGGCCCGATCCCGCGTTGGCTGCGTTAACGAATGACCATCTGGTGGCG
TTGGCATGTCTTGGTGGACGACCCGCGCTCGATGCAGTCAAAAAGGGTCTGCCTCATGCTCCCGCATTGA
TCAAAAGAACCAACCGGCGGATTCCCGAGAGAACTTCCCATCGAGTCGCGGGATCC
