>Addgene plasmid #42772 | TAL3309 | addgene partial sequence | sequence record 60768 | JDS-TALEN-F 5'-TAGGGGTCGGTAAACAGTGG-3'
TGTGGCGGGTGAGCTTAGGGGGCCTCCGCTCCAGCTCGACACCGGGCAGCTGCTGAAGATCGCGAAGAGA
GGGGGAGTAACAGCGGTAGAGGCAGTGCACGCCTGGCGCAATGCGCTCACCGGGGCCCCCTTGAACCTGA
CCCCAGACCAGGTAGTCGCAATCGCGTCGAACATTGGGGGAAAGCAAGCCCTGGAAACCGTGCAAAGGTT
GTTGCCGGTCCTTTGTCAAGACCACGGCCTTACACCGGAGCAAGTCGTGGCCATTGCAAGCAACATCGGT
GGCAAACAGGCTCTTGAGACGGTTCAGAGACTTCTCCCAGTTCTCTGTCAAGCCCACGGGCTGACTCCCG
ATCAAGTTGTAGCGATTGCGTCGCATGACGGAGGGAAACAAGCATTGGAGACTGTCCAACGGCTCCTTCC
CGTGTTGTGTCAAGCCCACGGTTTGACGCCTGCACAAGTGGTCGCCATCGCCTCGAATGGCGGCGGTAAG
CAGGCGCTGGAAACAGTACAGCGCCTGCTGCCTGTACTGTGCCAGGATCATGGACTGACCCCAGACCAGG
TAGTCGCAATCGCGTCGAACATTGGGGGAAAGCAAGCCCTGGAAACCGTGCAAAGGTTGTTGCCGGTCCT
TTGTCAAGACCACGGCCTTACACCGGAGCAAGTCGTGGCCATTGCAAGCAATGGGGGTGGCAAACAGGCT
CTTGAGACGGTTCAGAGACTTCTCCCAGTTCTCTGTCAAGCCCACGGGCTGACTCCCGATCAAGTTGTAG
CGATTGCGTCGAACATTGGAGGGAAACAAGCATTGGAGACTGTCCAACGGCTCCTTCCCGTGTTGTGTCA
AGCCCACGGTTTGACGCCTGCACAAGTGGTCGCCATCGCCAGCCATGATGGCGGTAAGCAGGCGCTGGAA
ACAGTACAGCGCCTGCTGCCTGTACTGTGCCAGGATCATGGACTGACCCCAGACCAGGTAGTC
